>Addgene plasmid #209128 | pLS13-IL-10 | addgene full sequence | sequence record 415901 | Addgene NGS Result
CTCTCGGACTCCCTACCCCAACCCCAGGGACTGCAGGTTGTGCCCTGTGGCTGCCTGCACCCCAGGAAAG
GAGGGGGCTCAGGCCATCCAGCCACCACCTACAGCCCAGTGGCCTCGAGACCTGCAGCCCAAGCTTAAAA
CAGCTCTGGGGTTGTACCCACCCCAGAGGCCCACGTGGCGGCTAGTACTCCGGTATTGCGGTACCCTTGT
ACGCCTGTTTTATACTCCCTTCCCGTAACTTAGACGCACAAAACCAAGTTCAATAGAAGGGGGTACAAAC
CAGTACCACCACGAACAAGCACTTCTGTTTCCCCGGTGATGTCGTATAGACTGCTTGCGTGGTTGAAAGC
GACGGATCCGTTATCCGCTTATGTACTTCGAGAAGCCCAGTACCACCTCGGAATCTTCGATGCGTTGCGC
TCAGCACTCAACCCCAGAGTGTAGCTTAGGCTGATGAGTCTGGACATCCCTCACCGGTGACGGTGGTCCA
GGCTGCGTTGGCGGCCTACCTATGGCTAACGCCATGGGACGCTAGTTGTGAACAAGGTGTGAAGAGCCTA
TTGAGCTACATAAGAATCCTCCGGCCCCTGAATGCGGCTAATCCCAACCTCGGAGCAGGTGGTCACAAAC
CAGTGATTGGCCTGTCGTAACGCGCAAGTCCGTGGCGGAACCGACTACTTTGGGTGTCCGTGTTTCCTTT
TATTTTATTGTGGCTGCTTATGGTGACAATCACAGATTGTTATCATAAAGCGAATTGGATTGCGGCCGCA
AAGCTAGCTTCGATCCAGACATGATAAGATACATTGATGAGTTTGGACAAACCACAACTAGAATGCAGTG
AAAAAAATGCTTTATTTGTGAAATTTGTGATGCTATTGCTTTATTTGTAACCATTATAAGCTGCAATAAA
CAAGTTAACAACAACAATTGCATTCATTTTATGTTTCAGGTTCAGGGGGAGGTGTGGGAGGTTTTTTAAA
GCAAGTAAAACCTCTACAAATGTGGTATGGCTGATTATGATCCGGCTGCCTCGCGCGTTTCGGTGATGAC
GGTGAAAACCTCTGACACATGCAGCTCCCGGAGACGGTCACAGCTTGTCTGTAAGCGGATGCCGGGAGCA
GACAAGCCCGTCAGGGCGCGTCAGCGGGTGTTGGCGGGTGTCGGGGCGCAGCCATGACCCAGTCACGTAG
CGATAGCGGAGTGTATACTGGCTTAACTATGCGGCATCAGAGCAGATTGTACTGAGAGTGCACCATATCG
GGCCGCGTTGCTGGCGTTTTTCCATAGGCTCCGCCCCCCTGACGAGCATCACAAAAATCGACGCTCAAGT
CAGAGGTGGCGAAACCCGACAGGACTATAAAGATACCAGGCGTTTCCCCCTGGAAGCTCCCTCGTGCGCT
CTCCTGTTCCGACCCTGCCGCTTACCGGATACCTGTCCGCCTTTCTCCCTTCGGGAAGCGTGGCGCTTTC
TCATAGCTCACGCTGTAGGTATCTCAGTTCGGTGTAGGTCGTTCGCTCCAAGCTGGGCTGTGTGCACGAA
CCCCCCGTTCAGCCCGACCGCTGCGCCTTATCCGGTAACTATCGTCTTGAGTCCAACCCGGTAAGACACG
ACTTATCGCCACTGGCAGCAGCCACTGGTAACAGGATTAGCAGAGCGAGGTATGTAGGCGGTGCTACAGA
GTTCTTGAAGTGGTGGCCTAACTACGGCTACACTAGAAGGACAGTATTTGGTATCTGCGCTCTGCTGAAG
CCAGTTACCTTCGGAAAAAGAGTTGGTAGCTCTTGATCCGGCAAACAAACCACCGCTGGTAGCGGTGGTT
TTTTTGTTTGCAAGCAGCAGATTACGCGCAGAAAAAAAGGATCTCAAGAAGATCCTTTGATCTTTTCTAC
GGGGTCTGACGCTCAGTGGAACGAAAACTCACGTTAAGGGATTTTGGTCATGAGATTATCAAAAAGGATC
TTCACCTAGATCCTTTTAAATTAAAAATGAAGTTTTAAATCAATCTAAAGTATATATGAGTAAACTTGGT
CTGACAGTTACCAATGCTTAATCAGTGAGGCACCTATCTCAGCGATCTGTCTATTTCGTTCATCCATAGT
TGCCTGACTCCCCGTCGTGTAGATAACTACGATACGGGAGGGCTTACCATCTGGCCCCAGTGCTGCAATG
ATACCGCGAGACCCACGCTCACCGGCTCCAGATTTATCAGCAATAAACCAGCCAGCCGGAAGGGCCGAGC
GCAGAAGTGGTCCTGCAACTTTATCCGCCTCCATCCAGTCTATTAATTGTTGCCGGGAAGCTAGAGTAAG
TAGTTCGCCAGTTAATAGTTTGCGCAACGTTGTTGCCATTGCTACAGGCATCGTGGTGTCACGCTCGTCG
TTTGGTATGGCTTCATTCAGCTCCGGTTCCCAACGATCAAGGCGAGTTACATGATCCCCCATGTTGTGCA
AAAAAGCGGTTAGCTCCTTCGGTCCTCCGATCGTTGTCAGAAGTAAGTTGGCCGCAGTGTTATCACTCAT
GGTTATGGCAGCACTGCATAATTCTCTTACTGTCATGCCATCCGTAAGATGCTTTTCTGTGACTGGTGAG
TACTCAACCAAGTCATTCTGAGAATAGTGTATGCGGCGACCGAGTTGCTCTTGCCCGGCGTCAATACGGG
ATAATACCGCGCCACATAGCAGAACTTTAAAAGTGCTCATCATTGGAAAACGTTCTTCGGGGCGAAAACT
CTCAAGGATCTTACCGCTGTTGAGATCCAGTTCGATGTAACCCACTCGTGCACCCAACTGATCTTCAGCA
TCTTTTACTTTCACCAGCGTTTCTGGGTGAGCAAAAACAGGAAGGCAAAATGCCGCAAAAAAGGGAATAA
GGGCGACACGGAAATGTTGAATACTCATACTCTTCCTTTTTCAATATTATTGAAGCATTTATCAGGGTTA
TTGTCTCATGAGCGGATACATATTTGAATGTATTTAGAAAAATAAACAAATAGGGGTTCCGCGCACATTT
CCCCGAAAAGTGCCACCTGACGTCGTCGACATTTCCCGTAAATCGTCGAGTCGACATTTCCCGTAAATCG
TCGACCTGCAGGTCGAGCTCGGTACCCGGGTCGAGGTAGGCGTGTACGGTGGGAGGCCTATATAAGCAGA
GCTCGTTTAGTGAACCGTCAGATCGCCTGGAGACGCCATCCACGCTGTTTTGACCTCCATAGAAGACACC
GGGACCGATCCAGCCTCCGCGGAATTCGAGCTCGCCCGGGGATCCTCTAGAATGCACTCAAGCGCTCTCC
TTTGCTGTCTTGTTCTCCTCACAGGAGTACGCGCTTCACCCGGACAAGGCACACAGTCTGAAAATTCATG
CACACATTTTCCCGGCAACCTCCCAAATATGCTTAGGGATCTCCGCGACGCGTTTAGTAGAGTAAAGACG
TTCTTTCAAATGAAGGACCAATTGGACAATTTGCTCTTGAAGGAGAGCCTTCTCGAAGATTTCAAGGGTT
ACCTTGGTTGTCAAGCCCTTTCTGAGATGATCCAATTCTACTTGGAGGAAGTAATGCCACAAGCGGAAAA
CCAAGATCCTGATATTAAAGCTCATGTAAATTCTCTGGGAGAGAACCTCAAGACCTTGAGGCTCCGCTTG
CGACGGTGCCACAGATTCTTGCCTTGCGAAAATAAGAGTAAAGCCGTAGAGCAAGTCAAAAATGCGTTTA
ATAAGTTGCAAGAGAAGGGAATATATAAGGCGATGTCCGAGTTTGACATATTCATTAACTACATTGAGGC
TTATATGACAATGAAGATCCGCAACTAAGGGACCCTGCTGCTGCTGGAGACGGCCACTGCTCCCTGAGTG
TCCCGTCCCTGGGGCTCCTGCTTCCCCATCCCGGAGTTCTCCTGCTCCCCACCTCCTGTCGTCCTGCCTG
GCCTCCAGCCCGAGTCGTCATCCCCGGAGTCCCTATACAGAGGTCCTGCCATGGAACCTTCCCCTCCCCG
TGCGCTCTGGGGACTGAGCCCATGACACCAAACCTGCCCCTTGGCTG
Features (pLannotate 1.2.2; 12 found; start..end, strand, type, name):
    134..224     +  ncRNA          Entero 5 CRE: Accession: RF00386 - Enterovirus 5' cloverleaf cis-acting replication element
    522..772     +  ncRNA          IRES Picorna: Accession: RF00229 - Picornavirus internal ribosome entry site (IRES)
    782..916     -  polyA_signal   SV40 poly(A) signal: SV40 polyadenylation signal
    939..1022    -  CDS            large T antigen (fragment): large T antigen from SV40 (simian virus 40)
   1025..1065    +  CDS            rop (fragment): Rop protein, which maintains plasmids at low copy number; rop
   1167..1258    +  misc_feature   bom (fragment): basis of mobility region from pBR322
   1279..1867    -  rep_origin     ori: high-copy-number ColE1/pMB1/pBR322/pUC origin of replication
   2038..2898    -  CDS            AmpR: β-lactamase; bla; confers resistance to ampicillin, carbenicillin, and related antibiotics
   2899..3003    -  promoter       AmpR promoter: bla
   3093..3110    +  misc_feature   MCS (fragment): pUC18/19 multiple cloning site
   3115..3153    +  promoter       minimal CMV promoter: human cytomegalovirus (CMV) immediate early promoter
   3272..3805    +  CDS            IL10: IL10_HUMAN - Experimental evidence at protein level: Swiss-Prot protein existence level 1. Major immune regulatory cytokine that acts on many cells of the immune system where it has profound anti-inflammatory functions, limiting excessive tissue disruption caused by inflammation. Mechanistically, IL10 binds to its heterotetrameric receptor comprising IL10RA and IL10RB leading to JAK1 and STAT2-mediated phosphorylation of STAT3 (PubMed:16982608). In turn, STAT3 translocates to the nucleus where it drives expression of anti-inflammatory mediators (PubMed:18025162). Targets antigen-presenting cel
