[The description below was written by a language model from this plasmid's Addgene catalogue record and pLannotate feature annotations shown in this document.]
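Description:
pLS13-IL-10 is a small (about 4.0 kb) mammalian expression plasmid for transient production of human interleukin-10, built on a backbone recorded as pLS13STAT3-RE. It is propagated in E. coli as a high-copy plasmid through a ColE1/pUC-type origin and selected with ampicillin via the β-lactamase gene and its native promoter. Short remnants of rop, the pBR322 bom region and a pUC multiple cloning site are also annotated, which are ordinary leftovers of the vector's cloning history.

The payload is the human IL10 coding sequence, placed downstream of a minimal CMV promoter. The backbone name suggests a STAT3-responsive element upstream of that minimal promoter, which would make IL-10 expression inducible by STAT3 signalling rather than constitutive. However, no such response element is annotated in the feature table, and the catalogue purpose states only transient expression, so the exact regulatory logic is not established by the record.

Following IL10 around the circular map, the automated annotation calls an enterovirus 5′ cloverleaf element and a picornavirus IRES, but no second coding sequence is annotated after the IRES, so what, if anything, it translates is not stated. An SV40 polyadenylation signal and an adjacent large T antigen fragment are annotated on the reverse strand. This is typical of the bidirectional SV40 late/early poly(A) region, which presumably terminates the transcript.

IL-10 is an anti-inflammatory cytokine that signals through the IL10RA/IL10RB receptor to activate STAT3. The associated publication concerns a synthetic cell-to-cell communication platform in mammalian cells, where a secreted cytokine such as this would plausibly serve as a diffusible signal, although the record does not spell out that role.
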