Addgene plasmid #209128: pLS13-IL-10
Purpose: Transient mammalian expression of IL-10
Depositing lab: Tom de Greef. Publication: Engineering a scalable and orthogonal platform for synthetic communication in mammalian cells. Makri Pistikou AM, Cremers GAO, Nathalia BL, Meuleman TJ, Bogels BWA, Eijkens BV, de Dreu A, Bezembinder MTH, Stassen OMJA, Bouten CCV, Merkx M, Jerala R, de Greef TFA. Nat Commun. 2023 Nov 2;14(1):7001. doi: 10.1038/s41467-023-42810-5. PubMed 37919273.
Backbone
  Vector backbone: pLS13STAT3-RE
  Vector type: Mammalian Expression
Growth in bacteria
  Bacterial resistance: Ampicillin, 100 μg/mL
  Growth temperature: 37°C
  Growth strain: DH5alpha
  Copy number: High Copy
Gene/Insert
  Gene/Insert name: IL-10
  Species: H. sapiens (human)
  Entrez Gene: IL10 (a.k.a. CSIF, GVHDS, IL-10, IL10A, TGIF)
  Cloning method: Restriction Enzyme; 5′ cloning site unknown (unknown if destroyed)
Terms and licenses: Academic/Nonprofit Terms; Industry Terms: Not Available to Industry
Depositor comments: Please visit https://doi.org/10.1101/2023.01.18.524631 for bioRxiv preprint.
How to cite: pLS13-IL-10 was a gift from Tom de Greef (Addgene plasmid # 209128 ; http://n2t.net/addgene:209128 ; RRID:Addgene_209128)
